Addgene plasmid #36964: NC9 pCDNA3.1 VENUS WTX S286E
Depositing lab: Randall Moon. Depositing organization: University of Washington. Publication: Wilms tumor gene on X chromosome (WTX) inhibits degradation of NRF2 protein through competitive binding to KEAP1 protein. Camp ND, James RG, Dawson DW, Yan F, Davison JM, Houck SA, Tang X, Zheng N, Major MB, Moon RT. J Biol Chem. 2012 Feb 24;287(9):6539-50. Epub 2012 Jan 3. 10.1074/jbc.M111.316471 PubMed 22215675.
Backbone
  Vector backbone: pcDNA3.1 (with Venus added)
  Backbone manufacturer: Invitrogen
  Backbone size w/o insert (bp): 6100
  Vector type: Mammalian Expression
  Selectable markers: Neomycin (select with G418)
Growth in bacteria
  Bacterial resistance: Ampicillin, 100 μg/mL
  Growth temperature: 37°C
  Growth strain: DH5alpha
  Copy number: High Copy
Gene/Insert
  Gene/Insert name: WTX S286E (alt name: Wilms tumor gene on the X chromosome)
  Species: H. sapiens (human)
  Insert size (bp): 2400
  Mutation: S286E
  Entrez Gene: AMER1 (a.k.a. FAM123B, OSCS, WTX)
  Promoter: CMV
  Tag / fusion protein: Venus (N terminal on backbone)
  Cloning method: Restriction Enzyme; 5′ cloning site AscI (not destroyed); 3′ cloning site NotI (not destroyed)
  Sequencing primers: 5′ EGFP C; 3′ BGH rev
Terms and licenses: Academic/Nonprofit Terms; Industry Terms: Not Available to Industry
How to cite: NC9 pCDNA3.1 VENUS WTX S286E was a gift from Randall Moon (Addgene plasmid # 36964 ; http://n2t.net/addgene:36964 ; RRID:Addgene_36964)
