[The description below was written by a language model from this plasmid's Addgene catalogue record.]
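Description:
NC9 pCDNA3.1 VENUS WTX S286E is a mammalian expression plasmid built on the Invitrogen pcDNA3.1 backbone, modified to carry the yellow fluorescent protein Venus upstream of the cloning site (backbone of about 6.1 kb without insert). It is maintained in E. coli as a high-copy plasmid under ampicillin selection. It also carries a neomycin resistance marker, so transfected mammalian cells can be selected with G418 when stable expression is wanted.

The payload is an approximately 2.4 kb human WTX coding sequence (Wilms tumor gene on the X chromosome; official gene symbol AMER1, also known as FAM123B), inserted between AscI and NotI sites that were both preserved. Transcription is driven by the strong constitutive CMV promoter. The use of a BGH reverse sequencing primer is consistent with the bovine growth hormone polyadenylation signal standard to pcDNA3.1. Because Venus is supplied by the backbone at the N terminus, the product is a Venus-WTX fusion whose expression and subcellular localisation can be followed by fluorescence. The insert carries an S286E substitution, replacing serine 286 with glutamate. Changes of this type are commonly used to mimic constitutive phosphorylation, although the record does not state the rationale.

The associated study concerns WTX inhibiting NRF2 degradation by competing for binding to KEAP1. This suggests the construct serves to compare the mutant with wild-type WTX in mammalian cell assays of that pathway. No feature table was provided, so element positions and the full sequence layout cannot be confirmed.
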