>Addgene plasmid #36964 | NC9 pCDNA3.1 VENUS WTX S286E | addgene partial sequence | sequence record 48343 | EGFP-C 5'-CATGGTCCTGCTGGAGTTCGTG-3'
GGGCGCGCCAATGGAGACCCAAAAGGATGAAGCTGCTCAGGCCAAGGGAGCTGCAGCCTCTGGGAGTACC
CGTGAACAAACAGCAGAAAAAGGAGCCAAGAACAAGGCAGCTGAGGCGACAGAAGGACCAACCTCAGAGC
CATCCTCATCCGGCCCAGGTAGGCTGAAGAAAACTGCCATGAAACTCTTTGGTGGCAAGAAGGGTATCTG
TACTCTGCCTAGTTTCTTTGGAGGGGGACGGAGCAAAGGTTCTGGGAAAGGCAGCTCCAAGAAAGGTCTC
AGCAAGAGCAAGACCCACGATGGCCTGAGTGAAGCAGCCCATGGCCCTGAAGATGTTGTCAGTGAAGGAA
CTGGCTTCTCCCTGCCTTTGCCTGAGTTACCCTGCCAATTTCCCAGCTCTCAGAGTGCCCATGGGGCTTT
GGAGACAGGCTCCAGATGTAAGACATCTGTGGCTGGAGCCACAGAGAAAGCTGTGGCTGAGAAGTTTCCC
TCTATGCCCAAGCCAAAGAAAGGCCTAAAAGGCTTTTTTAGCAGTATCCGCCGTCACCGGAAGAGCAAGG
TCACTGGGGCTGAGCAAAGTGAGCCAGGGGCCAAGGGGCCTGAGAGGGTCAGAGCCAGGCCTCATGAGCA
CGTGAGCTCAGCCCCTCAGGTGCCCTGCTTTGAGGAGACCTTCCAAGCCCCTAGAAAGGAAAATGCTAAC
CCCCAAGATGCCCCTGGGCCAAAAGTTTCTCCAACACCAGAACCTTCTCCACCAGCTACTGAGAAAATGG
CCTGTAA
