>Addgene plasmid #36964 | NC9 pCDNA3.1 VENUS WTX S286E | addgene partial sequence | sequence record 49901 | hWTX-F 5'-gggccaaaagtttctccaac-3'
AAGATCCAGAAAAACCCATGGAGGCCTGTGCCTCAGCACATGTGCAACCCAAGCCTGCCCCTGAAGCCAG
TAGCCTAGAGGAGCCCCATGAGCCAGAAACAGGGGAGAAGGTAGTAGCAGGAGAGGTAAACCCACCCAAT
GGCCCTGTGGGGGACCCACTGAGCCTCTTGTTTGGGGATGTGACATCCCTGAAAAGCTTTGATTCATTGA
CAGGTTGTGGTGACATAATAGCAGAACAGGACATGGACAGTATGACAGACAGCATGGCCTCTGGGGGCCA
GAGAGCAAACCGAGATGGGACCAAGCGAAGTTCCTGCCTGGTGACCTACCAAGGAGGTGGGGAGGAGATG
GCCTTGCCAGATGATGATGACGAGGAGGAAGAAGAGGAAGAAGAGGTGGAATTAGAGGAGGAAGAAGAGG
AGGTTAAGGAGGAGGAAGAAGATGATGACTTAGAATATCTGTGGGAAACTGCCCAAATGTATCCACGGCC
CAATATGAACCTGGGCTACCATCCCACCACATCCCCAGGCCACCACGGCTACATGCTCCTTGACCCAGTT
AGGTCTTATCCTGGCCTAGCCCCTGGGGAACTTTTGACTCCTCAGAGTGACCAGCAAGAATCCGCCCCCA
ATAGTGATGAAGGTTATTATGACTCCACCACACCTGGATTTGAGGATGATTCAGGTGAGGCCCTGGGGCT
TGTCCGCAGGGATTGTCTACCCCGAGACAGCTACAGTGGAGATGCCCTATATGAGTTCTATGAGCCAGAT
GACAGCCTTGAGAACTCTCCACCTGGAGATGACTGCCTTTATGACCTCCATGGTCGAAGCTCTGAGATGT
TTGACCCCTTCTTAAA
