>Addgene plasmid #36964 | NC9 pCDNA3.1 VENUS WTX S286E | addgene partial sequence | sequence record 49902 | BGH-rev 5'-TAGAAGGCACAGTCGAGG-3'
GGCCGCCTACCAGGTCCCACACGCCTGAGTCACTTGGCGTTTGTCTTCAGTACCTGGGCATCTTATGCTG
GAAAAGAGGTTCCCATTGCTGGTGAACTCTACCAGGGCCTGTGAGAAACTCACAGTGGCATTCCCTTCCT
TCTCAACCTCCTCTTCCTCTGGATCTTCAGGGGGTGAATAAGTAGGGTAGGCCCTCCTGGGAGATCCTCC
AAAATTTGCTTCTTGCATGTCTGGCTCAAACATGGCATCACTCTGGAAGAGCTGCATCAGGCAGGTACTT
TGATCTTTCTTGGAGCAGGTTCCTTCATAACGCTTCTCCAGAGGACGGAAGTCCCTCCAGTCTGGCTCGC
TGCTTGCAGTGGTGGGGAAAGCTGAGGTAATTCCCCGGTGGGAAATCTGAGAGGTCCCTGATACCCCTGC
TGCCAGGCCCATCACTGATGGGCCTAAGGGCCTCATCTGATACTCTAAGACGGGCTTCTCCTGCCGGGCC
TGGGTCTCTCGGACTTGAGTCTCTCTACAACGAACCTCTCGGGCCTGGGCTTCTCGGGTTCTGGCCTCCC
TGCCATGAGCTTCCCAAGTGTGGGCCTCCCTGGCATAGGCTTCCCTGCCATAAGCCTCTCGAGTATAGGC
CTCCCTGGCGTGGGCCTCCCTGGCATGAGCTTCTCGGGCACGTGCCTCCTGGGCCTCAAGCTGCTCCCGC
CGAAGCTCCCAATACAACAACTGTTTCTGGATGGTCACTAGCCGTTCTTCCTCTGTCTCCATTGCCCCAG
GTGGCCGGGAGGACAAAAAGGGCTCAAAGTTTAA
